Addgene plasmid #165780: pDmHsp70b-TACT
Purpose: HSP70B promoter for fusion with bacterial promoters
Depositing lab: Koen Venken. Depositing organization: Baylor College of Medicine. Publication: Multiplexed drug-based selection and counterselection genetic manipulations in Drosophila. Matinyan N, Karkhanis MS, Gonzalez Y, Jain A, Saltzman A, Malovannaya A, Sarrion-Perdigones A, Dierick HA, Venken KJT. Cell Rep. 2021 Sep 14;36(11):109700. doi: 10.1016/j.celrep.2021.109700. PubMed 34525356.
Backbone
  Vector backbone: pUPD2
  Backbone size w/o insert (bp): 2955
  Vector type: Insect Expression
Growth in bacteria
  Bacterial resistance: Ampicillin, 100 μg/mL
  Growth temperature: 37°C
  Growth strain: DH10B
  Copy number: High Copy
Gene/Insert
  Gene/Insert name: Hsp70b-TACT
  Species: D. melanogaster (fly)
  Insert size (bp): 455
  Cloning method: Restriction Enzyme; 5′ cloning site Unknown (unknown if destroyed)
Terms and licenses: Academic/Nonprofit Terms; Industry Terms: Not Available to Industry
Depositor comments: Promoter
How to cite: pDmHsp70b-TACT was a gift from Koen Venken (Addgene plasmid # 165780 ; http://n2t.net/addgene:165780 ; RRID:Addgene_165780)
