[The description below was written by a language model from this plasmid's Addgene catalogue record and pLannotate feature annotations shown in this document.]
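Description:
pDmHsp70b-TACT is a small part-donor plasmid that carries the Drosophila melanogaster Hsp70B heat-shock promoter as a reusable cloning module. It is catalogued as an insect expression vector, but it holds only a promoter and no coding payload. The backbone is listed as pUPD2, a domestication or entry-type vector. The plasmid is propagated in E. coli at high copy from a ColE1/pUC-type origin and selected with ampicillin through the bla (AmpR) gene and its own promoter. An f1 phage origin and a fragment of the pBR322 bom region are also annotated.

The insert is recorded as 455 bp. It matches a roughly 450 bp feature annotated as the hsp70Bb promoter, which lies in reverse orientation relative to the surrounding backbone elements. The cloning region sits within remnants of a lac blue/white screening cassette: a lacI fragment, CAP binding site, lac promoter and operator, and a lacZα fragment. It is flanked by SP6 and T7 phage promoters. A short hit to a hornet peptide next to the insert is most likely a spurious annotation rather than a designed element.

The stated purpose is to supply the HSP70B promoter for fusion with bacterial promoters, presumably so that one composite regulatory element can drive a marker in both flies and bacteria. The associated work concerns multiplexed drug-based selection and counterselection in Drosophila. "TACT" in the name probably refers to a four-nucleotide assembly overhang, but the record does not define it. It also does not state the restriction sites used for cloning.
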