Features (pLannotate 1.2.2; 14 found; start..end, strand, type, name):
    414..506     +  CDS            lacI (fragment): lac repressor; lacI; The lac repressor binds to the lac operator to inhibit transcription in E. coli. This inhibition can be relieved by adding lactose or isopropyl-β-D-thiogalactopyranoside (IPTG).
    519..540     +  protein_bind   CAP binding site: CAP binding activates transcription in the presence of cAMP. E. coli catabolite activator protein
    555..585     +  promoter       lac promoter: promoter for the E. coli lac operon
    593..609     +  protein_bind   lac operator: The lac repressor binds to the lac operator to inhibit transcription in E. coli. This inhibition can be relieved by adding lactose or isopropyl-β-D-thiogalactopyranoside (IPTG). lac repressor encoded by lacI
    651..669     +  promoter       SP6 promoter: promoter for bacteriophage SP6 RNA polymerase
    681..743     +  CDS            VESPI_VESMG (fragment): Experimental evidence at protein level: Swiss-Prot protein existence level 1. Shows contractile activity on isolated ileum smooth muscle. From Vespa magnifica (Hornet).
    775..1226    -  promoter       hsp70 promoter: Drosophila melanogaster hsp70Bb promoter
   1308..1326    -  promoter       T7 promoter: promoter for bacteriophage T7 RNA polymerase
   1329..1486    +  CDS            lacZα (fragment): LacZα fragment of β-galactosidase; lacZ fragment
   1490..1945    +  rep_origin     f1 ori (sequence partly withheld): f1 bacteriophage origin of replication; arrow indicates direction of (+) strand synthesis
   1946..1996    -  misc_feature   bom (fragment): basis of mobility region from pBR322
   2023..2127    +  promoter       AmpR promoter: bla
   2128..2988    +  CDS            AmpR: β-lactamase; bla; confers resistance to ampicillin, carbenicillin, and related antibiotics
   3159..231     +  rep_origin     ori (across the origin): high-copy-number ColE1/pMB1/pBR322/pUC origin of replication
>Addgene plasmid #165780 | pDmHsp70b-TACT | addgene full sequence | sequence record 345198 | Addgene NGS Result
ACCTACACCGAACTGAGATACCTACAGCGTGAGCTATGAGAAAGCGCCACGCTTCCCGAAGGGAGAAAGG
CGGACAGGTATCCGGTAAGCGGCAGGGTCGGAACAGGAGAGCGCACGAGGGAGCTTCCAGGGGGAAACGC
CTGGTATCTTTATAGTCCTGTCGGGTTTCGCCACCTCTGACTTGAGCGTCGATTTTTGTGATGCTCGTCA
GGGGGGCGGAGCCTATGGAAAAACGCCAGCAACGCGGCCTTTTTACGGTTCCTGGCCTTTTGCTGGCCTT
TTGCTCACATGTTCTTTCCTGCGTTATCCCCTGATTCTGTGGATAACCGTATTACCGCCTTTGAGTGAGC
TGATACCGCTCGCCGCAGCCGAACGACCGAGCGCAGCGAGTCAGTGAGCGAGGAAGCGGAAGAGCGCCCA
ATACGCAAACCGCCTCTCCCCGCGCGTTGGCCGATTCATTAATGCAGCTGGCACGACAGGTTTCCCGACT
GGAAAGCGGGCAGTGAGCGCAACGCAATTAATGTGAGTTAGCTCACTCATTAGGCACCCCAGGCTTTACA
CTTTATGCTTCCGGCTCGTATGTTGTGTGGAATTGTGAGCGGATAACAATTTCACACAGGAAACAGCTAT
GACCATGATTACGCCAAGCTATTTAGGTGACACTATAGAATACTCAAGCTATGCATCCAACGCGTTGGGA
GCTCTCCCATATGGTCGACCTGCAGGCGGCCGCGAATTCACTAGTGATTGGGCGATGAGTGGTCTCGCAT
TTTGAGAGTTCTCTTCTTGTATTCAATAATTACTTCTTGGCAGATTTCAGTAGTTGCAGTTGATTTACTT
GGTTGCTGGTTACTTTTAATTGATTCACTTTAACTTGCACTTTACTGCAGATTGTTTAGCTTGTTCAGCT
GCGCTTGTTTATTTGCTTAGCTTTCGCTTAGCGACGTGTTCACTTTGCTTGTTTGAATTGAATTGTCGCT
CCGTAGACGAAGCGCCTCTATTTATACTCCGGCGCTCTTTTCGCGAACATTCGAGGCGCGCTCTCTCGAA
CCAACGAGAGCAGTATGCCGTTTACTGTGTGACAGAGTGAGAGAGCATTAGTGCAGAGAGGGAGCGACCC
AAAAAGAAAAGAGAGAATAACGAATAACGGCCAGAGAAATTTCTCGAGTTTTCTTTCTGCCAAACAAATG
ACCTACCACAATAACCAGTTTGTTTTGGGATTCTAGCTCCCGAGACCACTCATCGCCCAATCGAATTCCC
GCGGCCGCCATGGCGGCCGGGAGCATGCGACGTCGGGCCCAATTCGCCCTATAGTGAGTCGTATTACAAT
TCACTGGCCGTCGTTTTACAACGTCGTGACTGGGAAAACCCTGGCGTTACCCAACTTAATCGCCTTGCAG
CACATCCCCCTTTCGCCAGCTGGCGTAATAGCGAAGAGGCCCGCACCGATCGCCCTTCCCAACAGTTGCG
CAGCCTGAATGGCGAATGG
[124 nt withheld, positions 1490-1613]
C
[91 nt withheld, positions 1615-1705]
AGGGTGATGGTTCACGTAGTGGGCCAGCGCCCTGATAGACGGTTTTTCGCCCTTTGACGTTGGAGTCCAC
GTTCTTT
[37 nt withheld, positions 1783-1819]
ACCCTATCTCGGTCTATTCTTTTGATTTATAAGGGATTTTGCCGATTTCGGCCTATTGGTTAAAAAATGA
GCTGATTTAACAAAAATTTAACGCGAATTTTAACAAAATATTAACGCTTACAATTTCCTGATGCGGTATT
TTCTCCTTACGCATCTGTGCGGTATTTCACACCGCATCAGGTGGCACTTTTCGGGGAAATGTGCGCGGAA
CCCCTATTTGTTTATTTTTCTAAATACATTCAAATATGTATCCGCTCATGAGACAATAACCCTGATAAAT
GCTTCAATAATATTGAAAAAGGAAGAGTATGAGTATTCAACATTTCCGTGTCGCCCTTATTCCCTTTTTT
GCGGCATTTTGCCTTCCTGTTTTTGCTCACCCAGAAACGCTGGTGAAAGTAAAAGATGCTGAAGATCAGT
TGGGTGCACGAGTGGGTTACATCGAACTGGATCTCAACAGCGGTAAGATCCTTGAGAGTTTTCGCCCCGA
AGAACGTTTTCCAATGATGAGCACTTTTAAAGTTCTGCTATGTGGCGCGGTATTATCCCGTATTGACGCC
GGGCAAGAGCAACTCGGTCGCCGCATACACTATTCTCAGAATGACTTGGTTGAGTACTCACCAGTCACAG
AAAAGCATCTTACGGATGGCATGACAGTAAGAGAATTATGCAGTGCTGCCATAACCATGAGTGATAACAC
TGCGGCCAACTTACTTCTGACAACGATCGGAGGACCGAAGGAGCTAACCGCTTTTTTGCACAACATGGGG
GATCATGTAACTCGCCTTGATCGTTGGGAACCGGAGCTGAATGAAGCCATACCAAACGACGAGCGTGACA
CCACGATGCCTGTAGCAATGGCAACAACGTTGCGCAAACTATTAACTGGCGAACTACTTACTCTAGCTTC
CCGGCAACAATTAATAGACTGGATGGAGGCGGATAAAGTTGCAGGACCACTTCTGCGCTCGGCCCTTCCG
GCTGGCTGGTTTATTGCTGATAAATCTGGAGCCGGTGAGCGTGGGTCGCGCGGTATCATTGCAGCACTGG
GGCCAGATGGTAAGCCCTCCCGTATCGTAGTTATCTACACGACGGGGAGTCAGGCAACTATGGATGAACG
AAATAGACAGATCGCTGAGATAGGTGCCTCACTGATTAAGCATTGGTAACTGTCAGACCAAGTTTACTCA
TATATACTTTAGATTGATTTAAAACTTCATTTTTAATTTAAAAGGATCTAGGTGAAGATCCTTTTTGATA
ATCTCATGACCAAAATCCCTTAACGTGAGTTTTCGTTCCACTGAGCGTCAGACCCCGTAGAAAAGATCAA
AGGATCTTCTTGAGATCCTTTTTTTCTGCGCGTAATCTGCTGCTTGCAAACAAAAAAACCACCGCTACCA
GCGGTGGTTTGTTTGCCGGATCAAGAGCTACCAACTCTTTTTCCGAAGGTAACTGGCTTCAGCAGAGCGC
AGATACCAAATACTGTTCTTCTAGTGTAGCCGTAGTTAGGCCACCACTTCAAGAACTCTGTAGCACCGCC
TACATACCTCGCTCTGCTAATCCTGTTACCAGTGGCTGCTGCCAGTGGCGATAAGTCGTGTCTTACCGGG
TTGGACTCAAGACGATAGTTACCGGATAAGGCGCAGCGGTCGGGCTGAACGGGGGGTTCGTGCACACAGC
CCAGCTTGGAGCGAACG
